Addgene plasmid #201324: pSW005
Purpose: pDefence5:Eluc (defence-induced promoter with green-shifted luciferase expression cassette)
Depositing lab: Benjamin Schwessinger. Depositing organization: Australian National University.
Backbone
  Vector backbone: pICH47732
  Vector type: Plant Expression
Growth in bacteria
  Bacterial resistance: Ampicillin, 100 μg/mL
  Growth temperature: 37°C
  Growth strain: DH5alpha
  Copy number: High Copy
Gene/Insert
  Gene/Insert name: pDefence5:Eluc
  Species: Triticum aestivum
  Mutation: removal of BsaI and BpiI sites
  Cloning method: Restriction Enzyme; 5′ cloning site unknown (unknown if destroyed)
Terms and licenses: Academic/Nonprofit Terms; Industry Terms: Not Available to Industry
How to cite: pSW005 was a gift from Benjamin Schwessinger (Addgene plasmid # 201324 ; http://n2t.net/addgene:201324 ; RRID:Addgene_201324)
