[The description below was written by a language model from this plasmid's Addgene catalogue record and pLannotate feature annotations shown in this document.]
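Description:
pSW005 is a plant expression plasmid built in the pICH47732 backbone. The removal of BsaI and BpiI sites from the insert is consistent with Golden Gate/MoClo-style modular assembly, since these are the type IIS enzymes used in that system. It is propagated in E. coli as a high-copy plasmid through a ColE1/pUC-type origin and selected with ampicillin via the β-lactamase gene and its native promoter. The backbone also carries the broad-host-range incP oriV together with the trfA replication initiator gene, which allow maintenance in Agrobacterium. Nopaline-type left and right T-DNA border repeats flank the cargo region, so the cassette sits in a binary-vector context suitable for T-DNA transfer or for subcloning into higher-level assemblies.

The payload is a single reporter transcription unit described as pDefence5:Eluc. A defence-induced promoter, with Triticum aestivum (wheat) recorded as the species, drives a green-shifted luciferase (Eluc). The automated annotation did not recognise the promoter or the luciferase coding sequence, so the feature table leaves most of the region between the left border and the terminator unlabelled. It does identify a NOS terminator and polyadenylation signal just upstream of the right border, which presumably closes the cassette. The very short matches to a Drosophila U6-3 promoter and to TetR are fragments of about 20 nucleotides and are most likely incidental hits rather than functional elements.

As far as the record indicates, the construct serves as a luminescent readout of defence signalling, with light output reporting activation of the defence-responsive promoter in plant cells. The record does not state the specific assay system or the inducing stimuli.
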