Features (pLannotate 1.2.2; 10 found; start..end, strand, type, name):
   1572..1588    -  promoter       dU6-3 promoter (fragment): RNA polymerase III promoter for Drosophila U6-3 snRNA (Port et al., 2014)
   2476..2728    +  terminator     NOS terminator: nopaline synthase terminator and poly(A) signal
   2776..2800    +  misc_feature   RB T-DNA repeat: right border repeat from nopaline C58 T-DNA
   2912..2932    -  CDS            TetR (fragment): tetracycline resistance regulatory protein; tetR
   2959..4104    -  CDS            trfA: TRFA_ECOLX - Experimental evidence at protein level: Swiss-Prot protein existence level 1. Also involved in plasmid copy number control, promoting intermolecular coupling of protein bound iterons at oriV, which inhibits replication initiation. From Escherichia coli.
   4440..5028    -  rep_origin     ori: high-copy-number ColE1/pMB1/pBR322/pUC origin of replication
   5199..6059    -  CDS            AmpR: β-lactamase; bla; confers resistance to ampicillin, carbenicillin, and related antibiotics
   6060..6164    -  promoter       AmpR promoter: bla
   6251..6882    -  rep_origin     oriV: incP origin of replication
   6974..6998    +  misc_feature   LB T-DNA repeat: left border repeat from nopaline C58 T-DNA
>Addgene plasmid #201324 | pSW005 | addgene full sequence | sequence record 410074 | Addgene NGS Result
TCTGTGAAGACAATGCCGAATTCGGATCCGGAGTTCCCGACAGAAGAAGCCCTCCCATGTCTACGATGCT
TCCTGTCACCTACTATAGCTCCACCAAGTAATAATCAGGTTAATAGTATCGGTACTGCATCGAAACATAC
CGGAATCGGAAACCTAAGCCGGTAAAATTCTCCTTAATCTTCATCGCAAATCATCAAGTGTGATCACAAC
TGACGAGCAACGGCGTTAGCGCGTAGGCCTCGAACACATATCAACTGAACGGAAATTTCCTGCGAGTCAT
TTAAGATGACCACGTCAAAATGCCGTCGAACAGCTAAACAAATCGGAAATAAATACGCCACCTTCCTCGA
GATCACCTCAGTTTATACTTAGTTATGATCAGGCACGCACATTGACCTGACTCTGCCAAAAAATTTAATG
ACTCATAAAGAAAAAGTACTGCAAAAGGAGGCACACATCATCACATGTGACCCCTGCAAGCAATCCGGTA
CCGGAGAAGCAAGCCTCCTTCCTTCCGTCGTACGACGTGCTGGCTACTTCGCAGAAACCAACCGAAAACC
GCCGGACGCAGCAACGCCCTAAGCATAGCTAAGCCAGCCACGACGCCTGCAATTACCTGTACTTTGGTTG
GCATCCATGGAGAGGCTGCTTCCTTCCTAGAAGCTCATGGACTCCTTCCTCCCCCGTCACCACTCGCCGC
CCGCTTATTTAAGCACCCACCCACCATTCTCCTCTCATTCTCATTCTCCATTCACCACTGTTGCATTGCA
AGCCGGCCGGCTGTCTCCTTGATCCTCCTCCGTTTTTCGCCGTCGACGTGGATCGGGTGCGGCAATGGAG
AGAGAGAAGAACGTGGTGTACGGCCCCGAGCCCAAGCACCCTCTGGGCAACTTCACCGCCGGCGAGATGC
TGTACAACGCTCTGCACAAGCACTCCCACATCCCCCAGGCCATCCTGGACGTGATGGGCAACGAGTCCCT
TTCCTACCAGGAGTTCTTCGACACTACTGTGAAGCTGGGCCAGAGCCTCCAGAACTGTGGCTACAAGATG
AACGATGTCGTGTCGATCTGTGCAGAGAACAACAAGAGATTCTTCATCCCCATCATCTCCGCCTGGTACA
TCGGCATGGTGGTGGCCCCTGTGAACGAGGACTATATCCCAGACGAGCTGTGTAAAGTGACCGGCATCTC
CAAGCCGATCCTGGTCTTTACCACTAGGAAGATCCTGCCTAAGGTTTTGGAGGTTAAAGACAGAACCAAC
TACATAAAGAGGATCATCATACTGGACTCTGAAGAGAACCTGCTGGGCTGCGAGAGCCTGCACAACTTCA
TGTCCAGGTACTCCGACAACAACCTCCAAACATTCAAGCCTCTGCACTACGACCCTGTGGACCAGGTAGC
CGCCATCCTGTGCTCCTCCGGCACAACCGGCCTGCCTAAAGGCGTGATGCAGACCCACAGGAACATCTGT
GTGAGACTCACACACGCATCTGACCCCAGAGTGGGTACACAACTCATCCCCGGCGTATCCGTGCTGGCCT
ACCTGCCATTCTTCCACGCCTTCGGCTTCAGTATCAACCTGGGCTATTTCATGGTGGGCCTGAGAGTGGT
GATGCTCCGAAGGTTTAACCAGGAGGTGTTCCTGAAGGCCATCCAGGACTACGAGGTGAGGAGCGTGATC
AACGTTCCCTCCACAATCCTGTTCCTGTCCAAGAGCCCTCTGGTGGACAAGTACGACCTATCCACCCTGG
CGGAGCTGTGCTGTGGAGCCGCTCCTCTGGCGAAGGAGGTGGCCGAGATCGCCGTGAAGAGGCTGAACCT
GCCAGGGATACGGTGTGGCTACGGTCTAACAGAGTCTACCTCCGCCAACATCCATACTCTGCACAACGAG
TTCAAGTCCGGCTCCCTGGGCAAGGTGACACCTTACATGGCCGCCAAGATCATCGACAGGAACACCGGCG
AGGCCCTGGGTCCAAACCAGGTGGGCGAGCTGTGCATCTGGGGACCTATGGTAACAAAAGGCTATGTGAA
CAACCCACAGGCTACTAAGGAGGCCATCGACGACGACGGCTGGCTGCACTCTGGCGACTTCGGCTACTAC
GACGAGGACGAGTATTTCTACATCGTGGACCGGTACAAGGAGCTGATCAAATACAAGGGCTATCAGGTCG
CCCCTGTGGAGCTGGAGGAGATCCTCCTTCAGCACCCAGGCATCAGGGACGTGGCCGTCGTGGGTATCCC
TGACATCGAGGCCGGCGAGCTGCCAGCCGGCTTCGTGGTGAAGCAGCCCGGCGCCCAACTCACCGCTAAG
GAGGTGTACGACTTCCTGGCCCAGAGGGTGTCTCACTCCAAGTACCTGAGGGGCGGCGTAAGGTTCGTGG
ACTCTATCCCCAGGAACGTGACAGGCAAGATTAGTCGAAAAGAGCTGAGGGAGGCCCTGATGGAGAAGGC
TTCTAAGCTGTAAGCTTGTCAAGCAGATCGTTCAAACATTTGGCAATAAAGTTTCTTAAGATTGAATCCT
GTTGCCGGTCTTGCGATGATTATCATATAATTTCTGTTGAATTACGTTAAGCATGTAATAATTAACATGT
AATGCATGACGTTATTTATGAGATGGGTTTTTATGATTAGAGTCCCGCAATTATACATTTAATACGCGAT
AGAAAACAAAATATAGCGCGCAAACTAGGATAAATTATCGCGCGCGGTGTCATCTATGTTACTAGATCGA
CGCTGCAATTGTCTTCTGCACGAAGTGGTTTAAACTATCAGTGTTTGACAGGATATATTGGCGGGTAAAC
CTAAGAGAAAAGAGCGTTTATTAGAATAATCGGATATTTAAAAGGGCGTGAAAAGGTTTATCCGTTCGTC
CATTTGTATGTGCATGCCAACCACAGGGTTCCCCAGATCAGGCGCTGGCTGCTGAACCCCCAGCCGGAAC
TGACCCCACAAGGCCCTAGCGTTTGCAATGCACCAGGTCATCATTGACCCAGGCGTGTTCCACCAGGCCG
CTGCCTCGCAACTCTTCGCAGGCTTCGCCGACCTGCTCGCGCCACTTCTTCACGCGGGTGGAATCCGATC
CGCACATGAGGCGGAAGGTTTCCAGCTTGAGCGGGTACGGCTCCCGGTGCGAGCTGAAATAGTCGAACAT
CCGTCGGGCCGTCGGCGACAGCTTGCGGTACTTCTCCCATATGAATTTCGTGTAGTGGTCGCCAGCAAAC
AGCACGACGATTTCCTCGTCGATCAGGACCTGGCAACGGGACGTTTTCTTGCCACGGTCCAGGACGCGGA
AGCGGTGCAGCAGCGACACCGATTCCAGGTGCCCAACGCGGTCGGACGTGAAGCCCATCGCCGTCGCCTG
TAGGCGCGACAGGCATTCCTCGGCCTTCGTGTAATACCGGCCATTGATCGACCAGCCCAGGTCCTGGCAA
AGCTCGTAGAACGTGAAGGTGATCGGCTCGCCGATAGGGGTGCGCTTCGCGTACTCCAACACCTGCTGCC
ACACCAGTTCGTCATCGTCGGCCCGCAGCTCGACGCCGGTGTAGGTGATCTTCACGTCCTTGTTGACGTG
GAAAATGACCTTGTTTTGCAGCGCCTCGCGCGGGATTTTCTTGTTGCGCGTGGTGAACAGGGCAGAGCGG
GCCGTGTCGTTTGGCATCGCTCGCATCGTGTCCGGCCACGGCGCAATATCGAACAAGGAAAGCTGCATTT
CCTTGATCTGCTGCTTCGTGTGTTTCAGCAACGCGGCCTGCTTGGCCTCGCTGACCTGTTTTGCCAGGTC
CTCGCCGGCGGTTTTTCGCTTCTTGGTCGTCATAGTTCCTCGCGTGTCGATGGTCATCGACTTCGCCAAA
CCTGCCGCCTCCTGTTCAAGACGACGCGAACGCTCCACGGCGGCCGATGGCGCGGGCAGGGCAGGGGGAG
CCAGTTGCACGCTGTCGCGCTCGATCTTGGCCGTAGCTTGCTGGACCATCGAGCCGACGGACTGGAAGGT
TTCGCGGGGCGCACGCATGACGGTGCGGCTTGCGATGGTTTCGGCATCCTCGGCGGAAAACCCCGCGTCG
ATCAGTTCTTGCCTGTATGCCTTCCGGTCAAACGTCCGATTCATTCACCCTCCTTGCGGGATTGCCCCGA
CTCACGCCGGGGCAATGTGCCCTTATTCCTGATTTGACCCGCCTGGTGCCTTGGTGTCCAGATAATCCAC
CTTATCGGCAATGAAGTCGGTCCCGTAGACCGTCTGGCCGTCCTTCTCGTACTTGGTATTCCGAATCTTG
CCCTGCACGAATACCAGCGACCCCTTGCCCAAATACTTGCCGTGGGCCTCGGCCTGAGAGCCAAAACACT
TGATGCGGAAGAAGTCGGTGCGCTCCTGCTTGTCGCCGGCATCGTTGCGCCACATCTAGGATCTGCCAGG
AACCGTAAAAAGGCCGCGTTGCTGGCGTTTTTCCATAGGCTCCGCCCCCCTGACGAGCATCACAAAAATC
GACGCTCAAGTCAGAGGTGGCGAAACCCGACAGGACTATAAAGATACCAGGCGTTTCCCCCTGGAAGCTC
CCTCGTGCGCTCTCCTGTTCCGACCCTGCCGCTTACCGGATACCTGTCCGCCTTTCTCCCTTCGGGAAGC
GTGGCGCTTTCTCATAGCTCACGCTGTAGGTATCTCAGTTCGGTGTAGGTCGTTCGCTCCAAGCTGGGCT
GTGTGCACGAACCCCCCGTTCAGCCCGACCGCTGCGCCTTATCCGGTAACTATCGTCTTGAGTCCAACCC
GGTAAGACACGACTTATCGCCACTGGCAGCAGCCACTGGTAACAGGATTAGCAGAGCGAGGTATGTAGGC
GGTGCTACAGAGTTCTTGAAGTGGTGGCCTAACTACGGCTACACTAGAAGAACAGTATTTGGTATCTGCG
CTCTGCTGAAGCCAGTTACCTTCGGAAAAAGAGTTGGTAGCTCTTGATCCGGCAAACAAACCACCGCTGG
TAGCGGTGGTTTTTTTGTTTGCAAGCAGCAGATTACGCGCAGAAAAAAAGGATCTCAAGAAGATCCTTTG
ATCTTTTCTACGGGGTCTGACGCTCAGTGGAACGAAAACTCACGTTAAGGGATTTTGGTCATGAGATTAT
CAAAAAGGATCTTCACCTAGATCCTTTTAAATTAAAAATGAAGTTTTAAATCAATCTAAAGTATATATGA
GTAAACTTGGTCTGACAGTTACCAATGCTTAATCAGTGAGGCACCTATCTCAGCGATCTGTCTATTTCGT
TCATCCATAGTTGCCTGACTCCCCGTCGTGTAGATAACTACGATACGGGAGGGCTTACCATCTGGCCCCA
GTGCTGCAATGATACCGCGAGAACCACGCTCACCGGCTCCAGATTTATCAGCAATAAACCAGCCAGCCGG
AAGGGCCGAGCGCAGAAGTGGTCCTGCAACTTTATCCGCCTCCATCCAGTCTATTAATTGTTGCCGGGAA
GCTAGAGTAAGTAGTTCGCCAGTTAATAGTTTGCGCAACGTTGTTGCCATTGCTACAGGCATCGTGGTGT
CACGCTCGTCGTTTGGTATGGCTTCATTCAGCTCCGGTTCCCAACGATCAAGGCGAGTTACATGATCCCC
CATGTTGTGCAAAAAAGCGGTTAGCTCCTTCGGTCCTCCGATCGTTGTCAGAAGTAAGTTGGCCGCAGTG
TTATCACTCATGGTTATGGCAGCACTGCATAATTCTCTTACTGTCATGCCATCCGTAAGATGCTTTTCTG
TGACTGGTGAGTACTCAACCAAGTCATTCTGAGAATAGTGTATGCGGCGACCGAGTTGCTCTTGCCCGGC
GTCAATACGGGATAATACCGCGCCACATAGCAGAACTTTAAAAGTGCTCATCATTGGAAAACGTTCTTCG
GGGCGAAAACTCTCAAGGATCTTACCGCTGTTGAGATCCAGTTCGATGTAACCCACTCGTGCACCCAACT
GATCTTCAGCATCTTTTACTTTCACCAGCGTTTCTGGGTGAGCAAAAACAGGAAGGCAAAATGCCGCAAA
AAAGGGAATAAGGGCGACACGGAAATGTTGAATACTCATACTCTTCCTTTTTCAATATTATTGAAGCATT
TATCAAGGTTATTGTCTCATGAGCGGATACATATTTGAATGTATTTAGAAAAATAAACAAATAGGGGTTC
CGCGCACGAATTGGCCAGCGCTGCCATTTTTGGGGTGAGGCCGTTCGCGGCCGAGGGGCGCAGCCCCTGG
GGGGATGGGAGGCCCGCGTTAGCGGGCCGGGAGGGTTCGAGAAGGGGGGGCACCCCCCTTCGGCGTGCGC
GGTCACGCGCACAGGGCGCAGCCCTGGTTAAAAACAAGGTTTATAAATATTGGTTTAAAAGCAGGTTAAA
AGACAGGTTAGCGGTGGCCGAAAAACGGGCGGAAACCCTTGCAAATGCTGGATTTTCTGCCTGTGGACAG
CCCCTCAAATGTCAATAGGTGCGCCCCTCATCTGTCAGCACTCTGCCCCTCAAGTGTCAAGGATCGCGCC
CCTCATCTGTCAGTAGTCGCGCCCCTCAAGTGTCAATACCGCAGGGCACTTATCCCCAGGCTTGTCCACA
TCATCTGTGGGAAACTCGCGTAAAATCAGGCGTTTTCGCCGATTTGCGAGGCTGGCCAGCTCCACGTCGC
CGGCCGAAATCGAGCCTGCCCCTCATCTGTCAACGCCGCGCCGGGTGAGTCGGCCCCTCAAGTGTCAACG
TCCGCCCCTCATCTGTCAGTGAGGGCCAAGTTTTCCGCGAGGTATCCACAACGCCGGCGGCCGCGGTGTC
TCGCACACGGCTTCGACGGCGTTTCTGGCGCGTTTGCAGGGCCATAGACGGCCGCCAGCCCAGCGGCGAG
GGCAACCAGCCCGGTGAGCGTCGCAAAGGAGATCCTGATCTGACTGATGGGCTGCCTGTATCGAGTGGTG
ATTTTGTGCCGAGCTGCCGGTCGGGGAGCTGTTGGCTGGCTGGTGGCAGGATATATTGTGGTGTAAACAA
ATTGACGCTTAGACAACTTAATAACACATTGCGGACGTTTTTAATGTACTGGGGTGGATGCAGTGGGCCC
CAC
